>Addgene plasmid #157983 | Direct-seq_lentiGuide-Puro-Loop2-8A8G | addgene full sequence | sequence record 332422 | Addgene NGS Result
CGAGGGGGCCCGGGTGCAAAGATGGATAAAGTTTTAAACAGAGAGGAATCTTTGCAGCTAATGGACCTTC
TAGGTCTTGAAAGGAGTGGGAATTGGCTCCGGTGCCCGTCAGTGGGCAGAGCGCACATCGCCCACAGTCC
CCGAGAAGTTGGGGGGAGGGGTCGGCAATTGATCCGGTGCCTAGAGAAGGTGGCGCGGGGTAAACTGGGA
AAGTGATGTCGTGTACTGGCTCCGCCTTTTTCCCGAGGGTGGGGGAGAACCGTATATAAGTGCAGTAGTC
GCCGTGAACGTTCTTTTTCGCAACGGGTTTGCCGCCAGAACACAGGTAAGTGCCGTGTGTGGTTCCCGCG
GGCCTGGCCTCTTTACGGGTTATGGCCCTTGCGTGCCTTGAATTACTTCCACCTGGCTGCAGTACGTGAT
TCTTGATCCCGAGCTTCGGGTTGGAAGTGGGTGGGAGAGTTCGAGGCCTTGCGCTTAAGGAGCCCCTTCG
CCTCGTGCTTGAGTTGAGGCCTGGCCTGGGCGCTGGGGCCGCCGCGTGCGAATCTGGTGGCACCTTCGCG
CCTGTCTCGCTGCTTTCGATAAGTCTCTAGCCATTTAAAATTTTTGATGACCTGCTGCGACGCTTTTTTT
CTGGCAAGATAGTCTTGTAAATGCGGGCCAAGATCTGCACACTGGTATTTCGGTTTTTGGGGCCGCGGGC
GGCGACGGGGCCCGTGCGTCCCAGCGCACATGTTCGGCGAGGCGGGGCCTGCGAGCGCGGCCACCGAGAA
TCGGACGGGGGTAGTCTCAAGCTGGCCGGCCTGCTCTGGTGCCTGGCCTCGCGCCGCCGTGTATCGCCCC
GCCCTGGGCGGCAAGGCTGGCCCGGTCGGCACCAGTTGCGTGAGCGGAAAGATGGCCGCTTCCCGGCCCT
GCTGCAGGGAGCTCAAAATGGAGGACGCGGCGCTCGGGAGAGCGGGCGGGTGAGTCACCCACACAAAGGA
AAAGGGCCTTTCCGTCCTCAGCCGTCGCTTCATGTGACTCCACGGAGTACCGGGCGCCGTCCAGGCACCT
CGATTAGTTCTCGAGCTTTTGGAGTACGTCGTCTTTAGGTTGGGGGGAGGGGTTTTATGCGATGGAGTTT
CCCCACACTGAGTGGGTGGAGACTGAAGTTAGGCCAGCTTGGCACTTGATGTAATTCTCCTTGGAATTTG
CCCTTTTTGAGTTTGGATCTTGGTTCATTCTCAAGCCTCAGACAGTGGTTCAAAGTTTTTTTCTTCCATT
TCAGGTGTCGTGACGTACGGCCACCATGACCGAGTACAAGCCCACGGTGCGCCTCGCCACCCGCGACGAC
GTCCCCAGGGCCGTACGCACCCTCGCCGCCGCGTTCGCCGACTACCCCGCCACGCGCCACACCGTCGATC
CGGACCGCCACATCGAGCGGGTCACCGAGCTGCAAGAACTCTTCCTCACGCGCGTCGGGCTCGACATCGG
CAAGGTGTGGGTCGCGGACGACGGCGCCGCCGTGGCGGTCTGGACCACGCCGGAGAGCGTCGAAGCGGGG
GCGGTGTTCGCCGAGATCGGCCCGCGCATGGCCGAGTTGAGCGGTTCCCGGCTGGCCGCGCAGCAACAGA
TGGAAGGCCTCCTGGCGCCGCACCGGCCCAAGGAGCCCGCGTGGTTCCTGGCCACCGTCGGAGTCTCGCC
CGACCACCAGGGCAAGGGTCTGGGCAGCGCCGTCGTGCTCCCCGGAGTGGAGGCGGCCGAGCGCGCCGGG
GTGCCCGCCTTCCTGGAGACCTCCGCGCCCCGCAACCTCCCCTTCTACGAGCGGCTCGGCTTCACCGTCA
CCGCCGACGTCGAGGTGCCCGAAGGACCGCGCACCTGGTGCATGACCCGCAAGCCCGGTGCCGAGGGCAG
GGGAAGTCTTCTAACATGCGGGGACGTGGAGGAAAATCCCGGCCCCGTGAGCGAGCTGATTAAGGAGAAC
ATGCACATGAAGCTGTACATGGAGGGCACCGTGAACAACCACCACTTCAAGTGCACATCCGAGGGCGAAG
GCAAGCCCTACGAGGGCACCCAGACCATGAGAATCAAGGCGGTCGAGGGCGGCCCTCTCCCCTTCGCCTT
CGACATCCTGGCTACCAGCTTCATGTACGGCAGCAAAACCTTCATCAACCACACCCAGGGCATCCCCGAC
TTCTTTAAGCAGTCCTTCCCCGAGGGCTTCACATGGGAGAGAGTCACCACATACGAAGACGGGGGCGTGC
TGACCGCTACCCAGGACACCAGCCTCCAGGACGGCTGCCTCATCTACAACGTCAAGATCAGAGGGGTGAA
CTTCCCATCCAACGGCCCTGTGATGCAGAAGAAAACACTCGGCTGGGAGGCCTCCACCGAGACCCTGTAC
CCCGCTGACGGCGGCCTGGAAGGCAGAGCCGACATGGCCCTGAAGCTCGTGGGCGGGGGCCACCTGATCT
GCAACTTGAAGACCACATACAGATCCAAGAAACCCGCTAAGAACCTCAAGATGCCCGGCGTCTACTATGT
GGACAGAAGACTGGAAAGAATCAAGGAGGCCGACAAAGAGACCTACGTCGAGCAGCACGAGGTGGCTGTG
GCCAGATACTGCGACCTCCCTAGCAAACTGGGGCACAGATAAGGATCCACGCGTTAAGTCGACAATCAAC
CTCTGGATTACAAAATTTGTGAAAGATTGACTGGTATTCTTAACTATGTTGCTCCTTTTACGCTATGTGG
ATACGCTGCTTTAATGCCTTTGTATCATGCTATTGCTTCCCGTATGGCTTTCATTTTCTCCTCCTTGTAT
AAATCCTGGTTGCTGTCTCTTTATGAGGAGTTGTGGCCCGTTGTCAGGCAACGTGGCGTGGTGTGCACTG
TGTTTGCTGACGCAACCCCCACTGGTTGGGGCATTGCCACCACCTGTCAGCTCCTTTCCGGGACTTTCGC
TTTCCCCCTCCCTATTGCCACGGCGGAACTCATCGCCGCCTGCCTTGCCCGCTGCTGGACAGGGGCTCGG
CTGTTGGGCACTGACAATTCCGTGGTGTTGTCGGGGAAATCATCGTCCTTTCCTTGGCTGCTCGCCTGTG
TTGCCACCTGGATTCTGCGCGGGACGTCCTTCTGCTACGTCCCTTCGGCCCTCAATCCAGCGGACCTTCC
TTCCCGCGGCCTGCTGCCGGCTCTGCGGCCTCTTCCGCGTCTTCGCCTTCGCCCTCAGACGAGTCGGATC
TCCCTTTGGGCCGCCTCCCCGCGTCGACTTTAAGACCAATGACTTACAAGGCAGCTGTAGATCTTAGCCA
CTTTTTAAAAGAAAAGGGGGGACTGGAAGGGCTAATTCACTCCCAACGAAGACAAGATCTGCTTTTTGCT
TGTACTGGGTCTCTCTGGTTAGACCAGATCTGAGCCTGGGAGCTCTCTGGCTAACTAGGGAACCCACTGC
TTAAGCCTCAATAAAGCTTGCCTTGAGTGCTTCAAGTAGTGTGTGCCCGTCTGTTGTGTGACTCTGGTAA
CTAGAGATCCCTCAGACCCTTTTAGTCAGTGTGGAAAATCTCTAGCAGTACGTATAGTAGTTCATGTCAT
CTTATTATTCAGTATTTATAACTTGCAAAGAAATGAATATCAGAGAGTGAGAGGAACTTGTTTATTGCAG
CTTATAATGGTTACAAATAAAGCAATAGCATCACAAATTTCACAAATAAAGCATTTTTTTCACTGCATTC
TAGTTGTGGTTTGTCCAAACTCATCAATGTATCTTATCATGTCTGGCTCTAGCTATCCCGCCCCTAACTC
CGCCCATCCCGCCCCTAACTCCGCCCAGTTCCGCCCATTCTCCGCCCCATGGCTGACTAATTTTTTTTAT
TTATGCAGAGGCCGAGGCCGCCTCGGCCTCTGAGCTATTCCAGAAGTAGTGAGGAGGCTTTTTTGGAGGC
CTAGGGACGTACCCAATTCGCCCTATAGTGAGTCGTATTACGCGCGCTCACTGGCCGTCGTTTTACAACG
TCGTGACTGGGAAAACCCTGGCGTTACCCAACTTAATCGCCTTGCAGCACATCCCCCTTTCGCCAGCTGG
CGTAATAGCGAAGAGGCCCGCACCGATCGCCCTTCCCAACAGTTGCGCAGCCTGAATGGCGAATGGG
[124 nt withheld, positions 4128-4251]
C
[91 nt withheld, positions 4253-4343]
A
[49 nt withheld, positions 4345-4393]
CCTTTGACGTTGGAGTCCACGTTCTTT
[37 nt withheld, positions 4421-4457]
ACCCTATCTCGGTCTATTCTTTTGATTTATAAGGGATTTTGCCGATTTCGGCCTATTGGTTAAAAAATGA
GCTGATTTAACAAAAATTTAACGCGAATTTTAACAAAATATTAACGCTTACAATTTAGGTGGCACTTTTC
GGGGAAATGTGCGCGGAACCCCTATTTGTTTATTTTTCTAAATACATTCAAATATGTATCCGCTCATGAG
ACAATAACCCTGATAAATGCTTCAATAATATTGAAAAAGGAAGAGTATGAGTATTCAACATTTCCGTGTC
GCCCTTATTCCCTTTTTTGCGGCATTTTGCCTTCCTGTTTTTGCTCACCCAGAAACGCTGGTGAAAGTAA
AAGATGCTGAAGATCAGTTGGGTGCACGAGTGGGTTACATCGAACTGGATCTCAACAGCGGTAAGATCCT
TGAGAGTTTTCGCCCCGAAGAACGTTTTCCAATGATGAGCACTTTTAAAGTTCTGCTATGTGGCGCGGTA
TTATCCCGTATTGACGCCGGGCAAGAGCAACTCGGTCGCCGCATACACTATTCTCAGAATGACTTGGTTG
AGTACTCACCAGTCACAGAAAAGCATCTTACGGATGGCATGACAGTAAGAGAATTATGCAGTGCTGCCAT
AACCATGAGTGATAACACTGCGGCCAACTTACTTCTGACAACGATCGGAGGACCGAAGGAGCTAACCGCT
TTTTTGCACAACATGGGGGATCATGTAACTCGCCTTGATCGTTGGGAACCGGAGCTGAATGAAGCCATAC
CAAACGACGAGCGTGACACCACGATGCCTGTAGCAATGGCAACAACGTTGCGCAAACTATTAACTGGCGA
ACTACTTACTCTAGCTTCCCGGCAACAATTAATAGACTGGATGGAGGCGGATAAAGTTGCAGGACCACTT
CTGCGCTCGGCCCTTCCGGCTGGCTGGTTTATTGCTGATAAATCTGGAGCCGGTGAGCGTGGGTCTCGCG
GTATCATTGCAGCACTGGGGCCAGATGGTAAGCCCTCCCGTATCGTAGTTATCTACACGACGGGGAGTCA
GGCAACTATGGATGAACGAAATAGACAGATCGCTGAGATAGGTGCCTCACTGATTAAGCATTGGTAACTG
TCAGACCAAGTTTACTCATATATACTTTAGATTGATTTAAAACTTCATTTTTAATTTAAAAGGATCTAGG
TGAAGATCCTTTTTGATAATCTCATGACCAAAATCCCTTAACGTGAGTTTTCGTTCCACTGAGCGTCAGA
CCCCGTAGAAAAGATCAAAGGATCTTCTTGAGATCCTTTTTTTCTGCGCGTAATCTGCTGCTTGCAAACA
AAAAAACCACCGCTACCAGCGGTGGTTTGTTTGCCGGATCAAGAGCTACCAACTCTTTTTCCGAAGGTAA
CTGGCTTCAGCAGAGCGCAGATACCAAATACTGTTCTTCTAGTGTAGCCGTAGTTAGGCCACCACTTCAA
GAACTCTGTAGCACCGCCTACATACCTCGCTCTGCTAATCCTGTTACCAGTGGCTGCTGCCAGTGGCGAT
AAGTCGTGTCTTACCGGGTTGGACTCAAGACGATAGTTACCGGATAAGGCGCAGCGGTCGGGCTGAACGG
GGGGTTCGTGCACACAGCCCAGCTTGGAGCGAACGACCTACACCGAACTGAGATACCTACAGCGTGAGCT
ATGAGAAAGCGCCACGCTTCCCGAAGGGAGAAAGGCGGACAGGTATCCGGTAAGCGGCAGGGTCGGAACA
GGAGAGCGCACGAGGGAGCTTCCAGGGGGAAACGCCTGGTATCTTTATAGTCCTGTCGGGTTTCGCCACC
TCTGACTTGAGCGTCGATTTTTGTGATGCTCGTCAGGGGGGCGGAGCCTATGGAAAAACGCCAGCAACGC
GGCCTTTTTACGGTTCCTGGCCTTTTGCTGGCCTTTTGCTCACATGTTCTTTCCTGCGTTATCCCCTGAT
TCTGTGGATAACCGTATTACCGCCTTTGAGTGAGCTGATACCGCTCGCCGCAGCCGAACGACCGAGCGCA
GCGAGTCAGTGAGCGAGGAAGCGGAAGAGCGCCCAATACGCAAACCGCCTCTCCCCGCGCGTTGGCCGAT
TCATTAATGCAGCTGGCACGACAGGTTTCCCGACTGGAAAGCGGGCAGTGAGCGCAACGCAATTAATGTG
AGTTAGCTCACTCATTAGGCACCCCAGGCTTTACACTTTATGCTTCCGGCTCGTATGTTGTGTGGAATTG
TGAGCGGATAACAATTTCACACAGGAAACAGCTATGACCATGATTACGCCAAGCGCGCAATTAACCCTCA
CTAAAGGGAACAAAAGCTGGAGCTGCAAGCTTAATGTAGTCTTATGCAATACTCTTGTAGTCTTGCAACA
TGGTAACGATGAGTTAGCAACATGCCTTACAAGGAGAGAAAAAGCACCGTGCATGCCGATTGGTGGAAGT
AAGGTGGTACGATCGTGCCTTATTAGGAAGGCAACAGACGGGTCTGACATGGATTGGACGAACCACTGAA
TTGCCGCATTGCAGAGATATTGTATTTAAGTGCCTAGCTCGATACATAAACGGGTCTCTCTGGTTAGACC
AGATCTGAGCCTGGGAGCTCTCTGGCTAACTAGGGAACCCACTGCTTAAGCCTCAATAAAGCTTGCCTTG
AGTGCTTCAAGTAGTGTGTGCCCGTCTGTTGTGTGACTCTGGTAACTAGAGATCCCTCAGACCCTTTTAG
TCAGTGTGGAAAATCTCTAGCAGTGGCGCCCGAACAGGGACTTGAAAGCGAAAGGGAAACCAGAGGAGCT
CTCTCGACGCAGGACTCGGCTTGCTGAAGCGCGCACGGCAAGAGGCGAGGGGCGGCGACTGGTGAGTACG
CCAAAAATTTTGACTAGCGGAGGCTAGAAGGAGAGAGATGGGTGCGAGAGCGTCAGTATTAAGCGGGGGA
GAATTAGATCGCGATGGGAAAAAATTCGGTTAAGGCCAGGGGGAAAGAAAAAATATAAATTAAAACATAT
AGTATGGGCAAGCAGGGAGCTAGAACGATTCGCAGTTAATCCTGGCCTGTTAGAAACATCAGAAGGCTGT
AGACAAATACTGGGACAGCTACAACCATCCCTTCAGACAGGATCAGAAGAACTTAGATCATTATATAATA
CAGTAGCAACCCTCTATTGTGTGCATCAAAGGATAGAGATAAAAGACACCAAGGAAGCTTTAGACAAGAT
AGAGGAAGAGCAAAACAAAAGTAAGACCACCGCACAGCAAGCGGCCGCTGATCTTCAGACCTGGAGGAGG
AGATATGAGGGACAATTGGAGAAGTGAATTATATAAATATAAAGTAGTAAAAATTGAACCATTAGGAGTA
GCACCCACCAAGGCAAAGAGAAGAGTGGTGCAGAGAGAAAAAAGAGCAGTGGGAATAGGAGCTTTGTTCC
TTGGGTTCTTGGGAGCAGCAGGAAGCACTATGGGCGCAGCGTCAATGACGCTGACGGTACAGGCCAGACA
ATTATTGTCTGGTATAGTGCAGCAGCAGAACAATTTGCTGAGGGCTATTGAGGCGCAACAGCATCTGTTG
CAACTCACAGTCTGGGGCATCAAGCAGCTCCAGGCAAGAATCCTGGCTGTGGAAAGATACCTAAAGGATC
AACAGCTCCTGGGGATTTGGGGTTGCTCTGGAAAACTCATTTGCACCACTGCTGTGCCTTGGAATGCTAG
TTGGAGTAATAAATCTCTGGAACAGATTTGGAATCACACGACCTGGATGGAGTGGGACAGAGAAATTAAC
AATTACACAAGCTTAATACACTCCTTAATTGAAGAATCGCAAAACCAGCAAGAAAAGAATGAACAAGAAT
TATTGGAATTAGATAAATGGGCAAGTTTGTGGAATTGGTTTAACATAACAAATTGGCTGTGGTATATAAA
ATTATTCATAATGATAGTAGGAGGCTTGGTAGGTTTAAGAATAGTTTTTGCTGTACTTTCTATAGTGAAT
AGAGTTAGGCAGGGATATTCACCATTATCGTTTCAGACCCACCTCCCAACCCCGAGGGGACCCAGAGAGG
GCCTATTTCCCATGATTCCTTCATATTTGCATATACGATACAAGGCTGTTAGAGAGATAATTAGAATTAA
TTTGACTGTAAACACAAAGATATTAGTACAAAATACGTGACGTAGAAAGTAATAATTTCTTGGGTAGTTT
GCAGTTTTAAAATTATGTTTTAAAATGGACTATCATATGCTTACCGTAACTTGAAAGTATTTCGATTTCT
TGGCTTTATATATCTTGTGGAAAGGACGAAACACCGGAGACGAGTGATACTCGTCTCTGTTTGAGAGCTA
TGCTGGAAACAGCATAGCAAGTTCAAATAAGGCTAGTCCGTTATCAACTTGGCCCGAAAAAAAAGAAAAA
AAGAAAAAAAGAAAAAGGCCAAGTGGCACCGAGTCGGTGCTTTTTTTTGAATTCCGTAACTAGATCTTGA
GACAAATGGCAGTATTCATCCACAATTTTAAAAGAAAAGGGGGGATTGGGGGGTACAGTGCAGGGGAAAG
AATAGTAGACATAATAGCAACAGACATACAAACTAAAGAATTACAAAAACAAATTACAAAAATTCAAAAT
TTTCGGGTTTATTACAGGGACAGCAGAGATCCACTTTGGCGCCGGCT
Features (pLannotate 1.2.2; 32 found; start..end, strand, type, name):
     22..88      +  CDS            small t antigen (fragment): SV40 (simian virus 40) small t antigen
    114..325     +  promoter       EF-1α core promoter: core promoter for human elongation factor EF-1α
    326..1264    +  intron         EF-1α intron A: intron upstream of the start codon of human EF-1α
   1286..1882    +  CDS            PuroR (fragment): puromycin N-acetyltransferase; pac from Streptomyces; confers resistance to puromycin
   1883..1936    +  CDS            T2A: 2A peptide from Thosea asigna virus capsid protein Eukaryotic ribosomes fail to insert a peptide bond between the Gly and Pro residues, yielding separate polypeptides.
   1937..2629    +  CDS            mKate2: mKate2 is a basic (constitutively fluorescent) red fluorescent protein published in 2009, derived from Entacmaea quadricolor. It is reported to be a rapidly-maturing monomer with moderate acid sensitivity.
   2654..3242    +  misc_feature   WPRE: woodchuck hepatitis virus posttranscriptional regulatory element
   3293..3312    +  misc_feature   cPPT/CTS (fragment): central polypurine tract and central termination sequence of HIV-1
   3314..3547    +  LTR            3' LTR (ΔU3): self-inactivating 3' long terminal repeat (LTR) from HIV-1
   3625..3746    +  polyA_signal   SV40 poly(A) signal: SV40 polyadenylation signal
   3786..3921    +  rep_origin     SV40 ori: SV40 origin of replication
   3942..3960    -  promoter       T7 promoter: promoter for bacteriophage T7 RNA polymerase
   3968..4123    +  CDS            lacZα (fragment): LacZα fragment of β-galactosidase; lacZ fragment
   4128..4556    +  rep_origin     f1 ori (sequence partly withheld): f1 bacteriophage origin of replication; arrow indicates direction of (+) strand synthesis
   4609..4713    +  promoter       AmpR promoter: bla
   4714..5574    +  CDS            AmpR: β-lactamase; bla; confers resistance to ampicillin, carbenicillin, and related antibiotics
   5745..6333    +  rep_origin     ori: high-copy-number ColE1/pMB1/pBR322/pUC origin of replication
   6516..6608    +  CDS            lacI (fragment): lac repressor; lacI; The lac repressor binds to the lac operator to inhibit transcription in E. coli. This inhibition can be relieved by adding lactose or isopropyl-β-D-thiogalactopyranoside (IPTG).
   6621..6642    +  protein_bind   CAP binding site: CAP binding activates transcription in the presence of cAMP. E. coli catabolite activator protein
   6657..6687    +  promoter       lac promoter: promoter for the E. coli lac operon
   6695..6711    +  protein_bind   lac operator: The lac repressor binds to the lac operator to inhibit transcription in E. coli. This inhibition can be relieved by adding lactose or isopropyl-β-D-thiogalactopyranoside (IPTG). lac repressor encoded by lacI
   6756..6774    +  promoter       T3 promoter: promoter for bacteriophage T3 RNA polymerase
   6802..7028    +  promoter       RSV promoter: Rous sarcoma virus enhancer/promoter
   7029..7209    +  LTR            5' LTR (truncated): truncated 5' long terminal repeat (LTR) from HIV-1
   7256..7381    +  misc_feature   HIV-1 Ψ: packaging signal of human immunodeficiency virus type 1
   7365..7728    +  CDS            HIV-1 gag (fragment): gag protein from human immunodeficiency virus 1; gag
   7874..8107    +  misc_feature   RRE: The Rev response element (RRE) of HIV-1 allows for Rev-dependent mRNA export from the nucleus to the cytoplasm.
   8484..8510    +  CDS            Rev (fragment): human immunodeficiency virus 1 (HIV-1) Rev protein; rev; enhances nuclear export of unspliced and incompletely spliced viral mRNAs
   8514..8754    +  promoter       U6 promoter: RNA polymerase III promoter for human U6 snRNA
   8804..8848    +  misc_RNA       tracrRNA (fragment): trans-activating CRISPR RNA for the Streptococcus pyogenes CRISPR/Cas9 system
   8888..8907    +  misc_RNA       gRNA scaffold (fragment): guide RNA scaffold for the Streptococcus pyogenes CRISPR/Cas9 system
   8963..9080    +  misc_feature   cPPT/CTS: central polypurine tract and central termination sequence of HIV-1
