[The description below was written by a language model from this plasmid's Addgene catalogue record and pLannotate feature annotations shown in this document.]
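Description:
Direct-seq_lentiGuide-Puro-Loop2-8A8G is a third-generation lentiviral sgRNA expression plasmid derived from lentiGuide-Puro, designed for CRISPR screens read out by single-cell RNA sequencing (the Direct-seq approach). It is propagated in E. coli through a high-copy ColE1/pUC-type origin with ampicillin selection from the β-lactamase gene. The backbone also carries an f1 origin, an SV40 origin and poly(A) signal, and remnants of lac and phage promoter elements.

The viral genome is transcribed from an RSV promoter fused to a truncated HIV-1 5' LTR. It includes the Ψ packaging signal with a partial gag sequence, the RRE for Rev-dependent nuclear export, a cPPT/CTS, a WPRE and a self-inactivating ΔU3 3' LTR, so packaging functions must be provided in trans. Within this frame, a human U6 Pol III promoter drives a Streptococcus pyogenes guide RNA cassette with a "programmed" scaffold, the Loop2-8A8G variant. The annotation detects the scaffold only as two separated fragments, which is consistent with an engineered sequence interrupting the standard scaffold, although the record does not describe the exact modification or how it enables capture. No specific spacer is recorded, suggesting this is a cloning backbone for user-supplied guides or libraries. The cloning sites are also not stated.

Downstream, an EF-1α core promoter with intron A expresses puromycin N-acetyltransferase linked through a T2A peptide to the red fluorescent protein mKate2. Transduced mammalian cells can therefore be selected with puromycin and tracked by fluorescence. No Cas9 is annotated, so the nuclease must be provided separately.
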