Addgene plasmid #157983: Direct-seq_lentiGuide-Puro-Loop2-8A8G
Purpose: Expresses programmed gRNA scaffold from U6 promoter. Programmed gRNA scaffold for streamlined scRNA-seq in CRISPR screen (Direct-seq). 3rd generation lentiviral backbone.
Depositing lab: Lijia Ma. Depositing organization: Westlake University. Publication: Direct-seq: programmed gRNA scaffold for streamlined scRNA-seq in CRISPR screen. Song Q, Ni K, Liu M, Li Y, Wang L, Wang Y, Liu Y, Yu Z, Qi Y, Lu Z, Ma L. Genome Biol. 2020 Jun 8;21(1):136. doi: 10.1186/s13059-020-02044-w. PubMed 32513233.
Backbone
  Vector backbone: lentiGuide-Puro (Plasmid#52963)
  Vector type: Mammalian Expression, Lentiviral, CRISPR
  Selectable markers: Puromycin ; mkate2
Growth in bacteria
  Bacterial resistance: Ampicillin, 100 μg/mL
  Growth temperature: 37°C
  Growth strain: NEB Stable
  Copy number: High Copy
Gene/Insert
  Gene/Insert name: S. pyogenes sgRNA cassette (Loop2-8A8G) (alt name: mkate2)
  gRNA/shRNA sequence: unknown
  Species: Synthetic
  Promoter: hU6
  Cloning method: Restriction Enzyme; 5′ cloning site unknown (not destroyed); 3′ cloning site unknown (unknown if destroyed)
  Sequencing primers: 5′ hU6-F
Terms and licenses: Academic/Nonprofit Terms; Industry Terms: Not Available to Industry
How to cite: Direct-seq_lentiGuide-Puro-Loop2-8A8G was a gift from Lijia Ma (Addgene plasmid # 157983 ; http://n2t.net/addgene:157983 ; RRID:Addgene_157983)
